Addgene plasmid #98153: pJ414-PCY1:W603A
Purpose: Expresses PCY1:W603A from Saponaria vaccaria possesing a N-terminal His6-tag (TEV cleavable) in E. coli.
Depositing lab: James Naismith. Depositing organization: University of St. Andrews. Publication: Characterization of the Fast and Promiscuous Macrocyclase from Plant PCY1 Enables the Use of Simple Substrates. Ludewig H, Czekster CM, Oueis E, Munday ES, Arshad M, Synowsky SA, Bent AF, Naismith JH. ACS Chem Biol. 2018 Mar 16;13(3):801-811. doi: 10.1021/acschembio.8b00050. Epub 2018 Feb 12. PubMed 29377663.
Backbone
  Vector backbone: pJ414
  Backbone manufacturer: DNA2.0
  Backbone size w/o insert (bp): 4000
  Total vector size (bp): 6000
  Vector type: Bacterial Expression
Growth in bacteria
  Bacterial resistance: Ampicillin, 100 μg/mL
  Growth temperature: 37°C
  Growth strain: DH5alpha
  Growth instructions: 200 rpm
  Copy number: Unknown
Gene/Insert
  Gene/Insert name: Peptide cyclase 1:W603A (alt name: PCY1:W603A)
  Species: Saponaria vaccaria
  Insert size (bp): 2175
  Mutation: Changed tryptophan 603 to alanine
  Promoter: T7
  Tag / fusion protein: His6-TEV (N terminal on backbone)
  Cloning method: Unknown
  Sequencing primers: 5′ GATTTCATCTCGGCGGCGG
Terms and licenses: Academic/Nonprofit Terms; Industry Terms: Not Available to Industry
How to cite: pJ414-PCY1:W603A was a gift from James Naismith (Addgene plasmid # 98153 ; http://n2t.net/addgene:98153 ; RRID:Addgene_98153)
