[The description below was written by a language model from this plasmid's Addgene catalogue record and pLannotate feature annotations shown in this document.]
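Description:
pJ414-PCY1:W603A is a bacterial expression plasmid built on the commercial pJ414 backbone (DNA2.0) for producing a point mutant of peptide cyclase 1 (PCY1) from the plant Saponaria vaccaria in E. coli. The sequenced record is about 6.2 kb, in line with the catalogue's rounded total. The plasmid replicates from a high-copy ColE1/pUC-type origin and is selected with ampicillin through a complete β-lactamase (AmpR) gene driven by its own promoter. The short KanR, lacZα, 5S rRNA and rrnB terminator matches in the annotation are only fragments of backbone sequence; the rrnB pieces probably serve as insulating terminators, and none of the fragments represents a functional marker.

Expression is driven by a T7 promoter immediately followed by a lac operator, and the plasmid carries its own lacI gene. Transcription is therefore repressed until lactose or IPTG is added, and it requires a host that supplies T7 RNA polymerase. A T7 terminator closes the cassette. The roughly 2.2 kb PCY1 open reading frame is not itself annotated in the feature table, but it fits the unannotated interval between the lac operator and the T7 terminator. According to the catalogue entry, the protein carries an N-terminal His6 tag followed by a TEV protease site, which allows nickel-affinity purification and later removal of the tag. The insert changes tryptophan 603 to alanine. The associated work characterises PCY1 as a fast, promiscuous peptide macrocyclase, so the construct is suited to producing recombinant mutant enzyme for comparison with wild-type protein. The record does not state what role residue 603 plays.
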