Features (pLannotate 1.2.2; 13 found; start..end, strand, type, name):
      1..19      +  promoter       T7 promoter: promoter for bacteriophage T7 RNA polymerase
     20..44      +  protein_bind   lac operator: The lac repressor binds to the lac operator to inhibit transcription in E. coli. This inhibition can be relieved by adding lactose or isopropyl-β-D-thiogalactopyranoside (IPTG). lac repressor encoded by lacI
   2316..2363    +  terminator     T7 terminator: transcription terminator for bacteriophage T7 RNA polymerase
   2423..2463    -  terminator     rrnB T1 terminator (fragment): transcription terminator T1 from the E. coli rrnB gene
   2465..2580    -  ncRNA          5S rRNA: Accession: RF00001 - 5S ribosomal RNA
   2611..2635    +  CDS            KanR (fragment): aminoglycoside phosphotransferase; aph(3')-Ia; confers resistance to kanamycin
   2665..2761    +  promoter       AmpR promoter (fragment): bla
   2764..3624    +  CDS            AmpR: β-lactamase; bla; confers resistance to ampicillin, carbenicillin, and related antibiotics
   3633..3706    +  promoter       lacI promoter (fragment): lacI
   3707..4786    +  CDS            lacI: LACI_ECOLI - Experimental evidence at protein level: Swiss-Prot protein existence level 1. Repressor of the lactose operon. Binds allolactose as an inducer. From Escherichia coli (strain K12).
   4875..5463    +  rep_origin     ori: high-copy-number ColE1/pMB1/pBR322/pUC origin of replication
   5688..5705    +  terminator     rrnB T2 terminator (fragment): transcription terminator T2 from the E. coli rrnB gene
   5730..5749    -  CDS            lacZα (fragment): LacZα fragment of β-galactosidase; lacZ fragment
>Addgene plasmid #98153 | pJ414-PCY1:W603A | addgene full sequence | sequence record 182836 | Addgene NGS Result
TAATACGACTCACTATAGGGGAATTGTGAGCGGATAACAATTCCCCTCTAGAAATAATTTTGTTTAACTT
TTAGGAGGTAAACATATGCACCATCATCATCACCACGAGAATTTGTATTTCCAAGGTATGGCTACCAGCG
GTTTCAGCAAGCCGCTGCATTATCCGCCGGTCCGCCGCGATGAAACCGTTGTTGACGATTACTTTGGTGT
GAAAGTCGCGGACCCATACCGCTGGTTGGAGGACCCGAACTCTGAGGAAACGAAAGAATTTGTTGATAAC
CAAGAAAAACTGGCAAACTCGGTCCTGGAAGAGTGTGAGCTGATTGACAAGTTTAAGCAAAAGATTATCG
ATTTCGTGAATTTCCCGCGTTGCGGTGTGCCGTTCCGCCGCGCCAACAAATACTTTCACTTCTACAACAG
CGGCCTGCAGGCGCAAAACGTCTTTCAGATGCAAGATGATTTGGACGGTAAGCCTGAAGTTCTGTACGAT
CCGAATCTGCGCGAGGGCGGTCGCAGCGGCCTGTCCTTGTACAGCGTCAGCGAAGATGCCAAGTACTTTG
CCTTTGGTATTCATAGCGGCCTGACCGAATGGGTGACCATCAAGATTCTGAAAACTGAAGATCGTTCTTA
TTTGCCGGATACCCTGGAATGGGTGAAGTTCAGCCCGGCTATCTGGACCCACGATAACAAAGGTTTCTTT
TACTGTCCGTATCCGCCACTGAAAGAGGGCGAGGACCACATGACTCGCTCCGCAGTTAACCAAGAGGCTC
GTTATCACTTCCTGGGCACGGATCAGAGCGAAGATATCCTGCTGTGGCGCGATCTGGAGAATCCGGCGCA
CCACCTGAAATGTCAGATCACCGACGATGGCAAGTATTTTCTGCTGTATATCTTGGACGGTTGTGATGAT
GCCAATAAAGTTTACTGCTTGGATCTGACGAAGCTGCCGAACGGCCTGGAGAGCTTTCGTGGTCGCGAAG
ATTCAGCACCGTTCATGAAGCTGATTGATAGCTTCGACGCGTCGTACACGGCGATTGCTAATGATGGTTC
CGTGTTCACCTTCCAGACGAACAAAGACGCACCGCGTAAGAAACTGGTTCGCGTGGATCTGAATAATCCG
AGCGTTTGGACGGACCTGGTGCCTGAGAGCAAAAAAGATCTGCTGGAGAGCGCCCACGCAGTGAATGAAA
ATCAACTGATTCTGCGTTACTTGAGCGATGTGAAACATGTTCTGGAAATTCGTGACCTGGAGAGCGGTGC
ACTGCAACACCGTCTGCCGATCGACATTGGCAGCGTTGACGGTATTACGGCGCGTCGTCGCGACTCCGTG
GTTTTCTTTAAGTTCACCAGCATCCTGACCCCGGGCATTGTTTATCAGTGCGACCTGAAAAACGACCCGA
CCCAGCTGAAGATCTTCCGTGAGAGCGTGGTCCCGGACTTCGACCGCTCCGAATTTGAAGTCAAACAAGT
TTTCGTTCCGAGCAAGGACGGTACCAAAATCCCGATCTTCATTGCCGCGCGTAAGGGCATCAGCTTGGAC
GGCAGCCACCCGTGCGAGATGCACGGTTATGGCGGTTTTGGCATTAATATGATGCCAACGTTCAGCGCAA
GCCGTATTGTCTTTCTCAAGCATCTGGGTGGCGTCTTTTGCCTGGCGAATATCCGTGGCGGCGGCGAATA
CGGTGAGGAATGGCACAAGGCCGGCTTTCGTGACAAAAAGCAAAATGTTTTTGACGATTTCATCTCGGCG
GCGGAGTATCTGATCAGCAGCGGTTATACCAAGGCACGTCGTGTGGCGATCGAGGGTGGTAGCAATGGTG
GCCTGCTGGTCGCGGCGTGTATTAACCAACGCCCGGACTTGTTTGGTTGCGCTGAGGCCAACTGCGGTGT
CATGGATATGCTGCGTTTTCATAAGTTCACCCTGGGTTACCTGGCGACTGGTGATTACGGTTGTAGCGAT
AAGGAAGAAGAATTCAAGTGGCTGATTAAATACTCTCCAATTCACAACGTGCGTCGTCCGTGGGAGCAGC
CGGGTAACGAAGAAACGCAATATCCTGCGACCATGATTCTGACCGCGGACCACGACGACCGCGTAGTCCC
GCTGCACTCTTTCAAACTGCTGGCGACCATGCAACACGTGCTGTGCACTAGCTTAGAGGACTCTCCGCAG
AAGAATCCGATTATCGCACGTATTCAGCGTAAAGCTGCCCATTACGGTCGTGCGACGATGACGCAGATCG
CAGAAGTGGCGGACCGCTACGGTTTCATGGCGAAAGCCCTGGAAGCACCGTGGATCGATTGATGAAAGCT
TCCCCCTAGCATAACCCCTTGGGGCCTCTAAACGGGTCTTGAGGGGTTTTTTGCCCCTGAGACGCGTCAA
TCGAGTTCGTACCTAAGGGCGACACCCCATAATTAGCCCGGGCGAAAGGCCCAGTCTTTCGACTGAGCCT
TTCGTTTTATTTGATGCCTGGCAGTTCCCTACTCTCGCATGGGGAGTCCCCACACTACCATCGGCGCTAC
GGCGTTTCACTTCTGAGTTCGGCATGGGGTCAGGTGGGACCACCGCGCTACTGCCGCCAGGCAAACAAGG
GGTGTTATGAGCCATATTCAGGTATAAATGGGCTCGCGATAATGTTCAGAATTGGTTAATTGGTTGTAAC
ACTGACCCCTATTTGTTTATTTTTCTAAATACATTCAAATATGTATCCGCTCATGAGACAATAACCCTGA
TAAATGCTTCAATAATATTGAAAAAGGAAGAATATGAGTATTCAACATTTCCGTGTCGCCCTTATTCCCT
TTTTTGCGGCATTTTGCCTTCCTGTTTTTGCTCACCCAGAAACGCTGGTGAAAGTAAAAGATGCTGAAGA
TCAGTTGGGTGCACGAGTGGGTTACATCGAACTGGATCTCAACAGCGGTAAGATCCTTGAGAGTTTTCGC
CCCGAAGAACGTTTTCCAATGATGAGCACTTTTAAAGTTCTGCTATGTGGCGCGGTATTATCCCGTATTG
ACGCCGGGCAAGAGCAACTCGGTCGCCGCATACACTATTCTCAGAATGACTTGGTTGAGTACTCACCAGT
CACAGAAAAGCATCTTACGGATGGCATGACAGTAAGAGAATTATGCAGTGCTGCCATAACCATGAGTGAT
AACACTGCGGCCAACTTACTTCTGACAACGATCGGAGGACCGAAGGAGCTAACCGCTTTTTTGCACAACA
TGGGGGATCATGTAACTCGCCTTGATCGTTGGGAACCGGAGCTGAATGAAGCCATACCAAACGACGAGCG
TGACACCACGATGCCTGTAGCGATGGCAACAACGTTGCGCAAACTATTAACTGGCGAACTACTTACTCTA
GCTTCCCGGCAACAATTAATAGACTGGATGGAGGCGGATAAAGTTGCAGGACCACTTCTGCGCTCGGCCC
TTCCGGCTGGCTGGTTTATTGCTGATAAATCCGGAGCCGGTGAGCGTGGTTCTCGCGGTATCATCGCAGC
GCTGGGGCCAGATGGTAAGCCCTCCCGTATCGTAGTTATCTACACGACGGGGAGTCAGGCAACTATGGAT
GAACGAAATAGACAGATCGCTGAGATAGGTGCCTCACTGATTAAGCATTGGTAAGCGGCGCGCCATCGAA
TGGCGCAAAACCTTTCGCGGTATGGCATGATAGCGCCCGGAAGAGAGTCAATTCAGGGTGGTGAATATGA
AACCAGTAACGTTATACGATGTCGCAGAGTATGCCGGTGTCTCTTATCAGACCGTTTCCCGCGTGGTGAA
CCAGGCCAGCCACGTTTCTGCGAAAACGCGGGAAAAAGTGGAAGCGGCGATGGCGGAGCTGAATTACATT
CCCAACCGCGTGGCACAACAACTGGCGGGCAAACAGTCGTTGCTGATTGGCGTTGCCACCTCCAGTCTGG
CCCTGCACGCGCCGTCGCAAATTGTCGCGGCGATTAAATCTCGCGCCGATCAACTGGGTGCCAGCGTGGT
GGTGTCGATGGTAGAACGAAGCGGCGTCGAAGCCTGTAAAGCGGCGGTGCACAATCTTCTCGCGCAACGC
GTCAGTGGGCTGATCATTAACTATCCGCTGGATGACCAGGATGCCATTGCTGTGGAAGCTGCCTGCACTA
ATGTTCCGGCGTTATTTCTTGATGTCTCTGACCAGACACCCATCAACAGTATTATTTTCTCCCATGAGGA
CGGTACGCGACTGGGCGTGGAGCATCTGGTCGCATTGGGTCACCAGCAAATCGCGCTGTTAGCGGGCCCA
TTAAGTTCTGTCTCGGCGCGTCTGCGTCTGGCTGGCTGGCATAAATATCTCACTCGCAATCAAATTCAGC
CGATAGCGGAACGGGAAGGCGACTGGAGTGCCATGTCCGGTTTTCAACAAACCATGCAAATGCTGAATGA
GGGCATCGTTCCCACTGCGATGCTGGTTGCCAACGATCAGATGGCGCTGGGCGCAATGCGCGCCATTACC
GAGTCCGGGCTGCGCGTTGGTGCGGATATCTCGGTAGTGGGATACGACGATACCGAAGATAGCTCATGTT
ATATCCCGCCGTTAACCACCATCAAACAGGATTTTCGCCTGCTGGGGCAAACCAGCGTGGACCGCTTGCT
GCAACTCTCTCAGGGCCAGGCGGTGAAGGGCAATCAGCTGTTGCCAGTCTCACTGGTGAAAAGAAAAACC
ACCCTGGCGCCCAATACGCAAACCGCCTCTCCCCGCGCGTTGGCCGATTCATTAATGCAGCTGGCACGAC
AGGTTTCCCGACTGGAAAGCGGGCAGTGACTCATGACCAAAATCCCTTAACGTGAGTTACGCGCGCGTCG
TTCCACTGAGCGTCAGACCCCGTAGAAAAGATCAAAGGATCTTCTTGAGATCCTTTTTTTCTGCGCGTAA
TCTGCTGCTTGCAAACAAAAAAACCACCGCTACCAGCGGTGGTTTGTTTGCCGGATCAAGAGCTACCAAC
TCTTTTTCCGAAGGTAACTGGCTTCAGCAGAGCGCAGATACCAAATACTGTTCTTCTAGTGTAGCCGTAG
TTAGCCCACCACTTCAAGAACTCTGTAGCACCGCCTACATACCTCGCTCTGCTAATCCTGTTACCAGTGG
CTGCTGCCAGTGGCGATAAGTCGTGTCTTACCGGGTTGGACTCAAGACGATAGTTACCGGATAAGGCGCA
GCGGTCGGGCTGAACGGGGGGTTCGTGCACACAGCCCAGCTTGGAGCGAACGACCTACACCGAACTGAGA
TACCTACAGCGTGAGCTATGAGAAAGCGCCACGCTTCCCGAAGGGAGAAAGGCGGACAGGTATCCGGTAA
GCGGCAGGGTCGGAACAGGAGAGCGCACGAGGGAGCTTCCAGGGGGAAACGCCTGGTATCTTTATAGTCC
TGTCGGGTTTCGCCACCTCTGACTTGAGCGTCGATTTTTGTGATGCTCGTCAGGGGGGCGGAGCCTATGG
AAAAACGCCAGCAACGCGGCCTTTTTACGGTTCCTGGCCTTTTGCTGGCCTTTTGCTCACATGTTCTTTC
CTGCGTTATCCCCTGATTCTGTGGATAACCGTATTACCGCCTTTGAGTGAGCTGATACCGCTCGCCGCAG
CCGAACGACCGAGCGCAGCGAGTCAGTGAGCGAGGAAGCGGAAGGCGAGAGTAGGGAACTGCCAGGCATC
AAACTAAGCAGAAGGCCCCTGACGGATGGCCTTTTTGCGTTTCTACAAACTCTTTCTGTGTTGTAAAACG
ACGGCCAGTCTTAAGCTCGGGCCCCCTGGGCGGTTCTGATAACGAGTAATCGTTAATCCGCAAATAACGT
AAAAACCCGCTTCGGCGGGTTTTTTTATGGGGGGAGTTTAGGGAAAGAGCATTTGTCAGAATATTTAAGG
GCGCCTGTCACTTTGCTTGATATATGAGAATTATTTAACCTTATAAATGAGAAAAAAGCAACGCACTTTA
AATAAGATACGTTGCTTTTTCGATTGATGAACACCTATAATTAAACTATTCATCTATTATTTATGATTTT
TTGTATATACAATATTTCTAGTTTGTTAAAGAGAATTAAGAAAATAAATCTCGAAAATAATAAAGGGAAA
ATCAGTTTTTGATATCAAAATTATACATGTCAACGATAATACAAAATATAATACAAACTATAAGATGTTA
TCAGTATTTATTATCATTTAGAATAAATTTTGTGTCGCCCTTCCGCGAAAT
