>Addgene plasmid #98153 | pJ414-PCY1:W603A | depositor partial sequence | sequence record 179904 | PCY1:W603A insert
ATGGCTACCAGCGGTTTCAGCAAGCCGCTGCATTATCCGCCGGTCCGCCGCGATGAAACCGTTGTTGACG
ATTACTTTGGTGTGAAAGTCGCGGACCCATACCGCTGGTTGGAGGACCCGAACTCTGAGGAAACGAAAGA
ATTTGTTGATAACCAAGAAAAACTGGCAAACTCGGTCCTGGAAGAGTGTGAGCTGATTGACAAGTTTAAG
CAAAAGATTATCGATTTCGTGAATTTCCCGCGTTGCGGTGTGCCGTTCCGCCGCGCCAACAAATACTTTC
ACTTCTACAACAGCGGCCTGCAGGCGCAAAACGTCTTTCAGATGCAAGATGATTTGGACGGTAAGCCTGA
AGTTCTGTACGATCCGAATCTGCGCGAGGGCGGTCGCAGCGGCCTGTCCTTGTACAGCGTCAGCGAAGAT
GCCAAGTACTTTGCCTTTGGTATTCATAGCGGCCTGACCGAATGGGTGACCATCAAGATTCTGAAAACTG
AAGATCGTTCTTATTTGCCGGATACCCTGGAATGGGTGAAGTTCAGCCCGGCTATCTGGACCCACGATAA
CAAAGGTTTCTTTTACTGTCCGTATCCGCCACTGAAAGAGGGCGAGGACCACATGACTCGCTCCGCAGTT
AACCAAGAGGCTCGTTATCACTTCCTGGGCACGGATCAGAGCGAAGATATCCTGCTGTGGCGCGATCTGG
AGAATCCGGCGCACCACCTGAAATGTCAGATCACCGACGATGGCAAGTATTTTCTGCTGTATATCTTGGA
CGGTTGTGATGATGCCAATAAAGTTTACTGCTTGGATCTGACGAAGCTGCCGAACGGCCTGGAGAGCTTT
CGTGGTCGCGAAGATTCAGCACCGTTCATGAAGCTGATTGATAGCTTCGACGCGTCGTACACGGCGATTG
CTAATGATGGTTCCGTGTTCACCTTCCAGACGAACAAAGACGCACCGCGTAAGAAACTGGTTCGCGTGGA
TCTGAATAATCCGAGCGTTTGGACGGACCTGGTGCCTGAGAGCAAAAAAGATCTGCTGGAGAGCGCCCAC
GCAGTGAATGAAAATCAACTGATTCTGCGTTACTTGAGCGATGTGAAACATGTTCTGGAAATTCGTGACC
TGGAGAGCGGTGCACTGCAACACCGTCTGCCGATCGACATTGGCAGCGTTGACGGTATTACGGCGCGTCG
TCGCGACTCCGTGGTTTTCTTTAAGTTCACCAGCATCCTGACCCCGGGCATTGTTTATCAGTGCGACCTG
AAAAACGACCCGACCCAGCTGAAGATCTTCCGTGAGAGCGTGGTCCCGGACTTCGACCGCTCCGAATTTG
AAGTCAAACAAGTTTTCGTTCCGAGCAAGGACGGTACCAAAATCCCGATCTTCATTGCCGCGCGTAAGGG
CATCAGCTTGGACGGCAGCCACCCGTGCGAGATGCACGGTTATGGCGGTTTTGGCATTAATATGATGCCA
ACGTTCAGCGCAAGCCGTATTGTCTTTCTCAAGCATCTGGGTGGCGTCTTTTGCCTGGCGAATATCCGTG
GCGGCGGCGAATACGGTGAGGAATGGCACAAGGCCGGCTTTCGTGACAAAAAGCAAAATGTTTTTGACGA
TTTCATCTCGGCGGCGGAGTATCTGATCAGCAGCGGTTATACCAAGGCACGTCGTGTGGCGATCGAGGGT
GGTAGCAATGGTGGCCTGCTGGTCGCGGCGTGTATTAACCAACGCCCGGACTTGTTTGGTTGCGCTGAGG
CCAACTGCGGTGTCATGGATATGCTGCGTTTTCATAAGTTCACCCTGGGTTACCTGGCGACTGGTGATTA
CGGTTGTAGCGATAAGGAAGAAGAATTCAAGTGGCTGATTAAATACTCTCCAATTCACAACGTGCGTCGT
CCGTGGGAGCAGCCGGGTAACGAAGAAACGCAATATCCTGCGACCATGATTCTGACCGCGGACCACGACG
ACCGCGTAGTCCCGCTGCACTCTTTCAAACTGCTGGCGACCATGCAACACGTGCTGTGCACTAGCTTAGA
GGACTCTCCGCAGAAGAATCCGATTATCGCACGTATTCAGCGTAAAGCTGCCCATTACGGTCGTGCGACG
ATGACGCAGATCGCAGAAGTGGCGGACCGCTACGGTTTCATGGCGAAAGCCCTGGAAGCACCGTGGATCG
ATTGA
